>Addgene plasmid #36844 | TAL2455 | depositor partial sequence | sequence record 46037 | TAL2455 sequence 1640 bps
GAACCTGACCCCAGACCAGGTAGTCGCAATCGCGTCACATGACGGGGGAAAGCAAGCCCTGGAAACCGTG
CAAAGGTTGTTGCCGGTCCTTTGTCAAGACCACGGCCTTACACCGGAGCAAGTCGTGGCCATTGCATCCC
ACGACGGTGGCAAACAGGCTCTTGAGACGGTTCAGAGACTTCTCCCAGTTCTCTGTCAAGCCCACGGGCT
GACTCCCGATCAAGTTGTAGCGATTGCGAATAACAATGGAGGGAAACAAGCATTGGAGACTGTCCAACGG
CTCCTTCCCGTGTTGTGTCAAGCCCACGGTTTGACGCCTGCACAAGTGGTCGCCATCGCCAACAACAACG
GCGGTAAGCAGGCGCTGGAAACAGTACAGCGCCTGCTGCCTGTACTGTGCCAGGATCATGGACTGACCCC
AGACCAGGTAGTCGCAATCGCGAACAATAATGGGGGAAAGCAAGCCCTGGAAACCGTGCAAAGGTTGTTG
CCGGTCCTTTGTCAAGACCACGGCCTTACACCGGAGCAAGTCGTGGCCATTGCAAGCAACATCGGTGGCA
AACAGGCTCTTGAGACGGTTCAGAGACTTCTCCCAGTTCTCTGTCAAGCCCACGGGCTGACTCCCGATCA
AGTTGTAGCGATTGCGAATAACAATGGAGGGAAACAAGCATTGGAGACTGTCCAACGGCTCCTTCCCGTG
TTGTGTCAAGCCCACGGTTTGACGCCTGCACAAGTGGTCGCCATCGCCAACAACAACGGCGGTAAGCAGG
CGCTGGAAACAGTACAGCGCCTGCTGCCTGTACTGTGCCAGGATCATGGACTGACCCCAGACCAGGTAGT
CGCAATCGCGTCACATGACGGGGGAAAGCAAGCCCTGGAAACCGTGCAAAGGTTGTTGCCGGTCCTTTGT
CAAGACCACGGCCTTACACCGGAGCAAGTCGTGGCCATTGCATCCCACGACGGTGGCAAACAGGCTCTTG
AGACGGTTCAGAGACTTCTCCCAGTTCTCTGTCAAGCCCACGGGCTGACTCCCGATCAAGTTGTAGCGAT
TGCGAATAACAATGGAGGGAAACAAGCATTGGAGACTGTCCAACGGCTCCTTCCCGTGTTGTGTCAAGCC
CACGGTTTGACGCCTGCACAAGTGGTCGCCATCGCCAGCCATGATGGCGGTAAGCAGGCGCTGGAAACAG
TACAGCGCCTGCTGCCTGTACTGTGCCAGGATCATGGACTGACCCCAGACCAGGTAGTCGCAATCGCGTC
GAACATTGGGGGAAAGCAAGCCCTGGAAACCGTGCAAAGGTTGTTGCCGGTCCTTTGTCAAGACCACGGC
CTTACACCGGAGCAAGTCGTGGCCATTGCATCCCACGACGGTGGCAAACAGGCTCTTGAGACGGTTCAGA
GACTTCTCCCAGTTCTCTGTCAAGCCCACGGGCTGACTCCCGATCAAGTTGTAGCGATTGCGTCCAACGG
TGGAGGGAAACAAGCATTGGAGACTGTCCAACGGCTCCTTCCCGTGTTGTGTCAAGCCCACGGTTTGACG
CCTGCACAAGTGGTCGCCATCGCCTCGAATGGCGGCGGTAAGCAGGCGCTGGAAACAGTACAGCGCCTGC
TGCCTGTACTGTGCCAGGATCATGGACTGA
