>Addgene plasmid #36844 | TAL2455 | addgene partial sequence | sequence record 48118 | CMV-F 5'-CGCAAATGGGCGGTAGGCGTG-3'
ACTAGAGAACCCACTGGCTTACTGGCTTATCGAAATTAATACGACTCACTATAGGGAGACCCAAGCTGGC
TAGCACCATGGACTACAAAGACCATGACGGTGATTATAAAGATCATGACATCGATTACAAGGATGACGAT
GACAAGATGGCCCCCAAGAAGAAGAGGAAGGTGGGCATTCACCGCGGGGTACCTATGGTGGACTTGAGGA
CACTCGGTTATTCGCAACAGCAACAGGAGAAAATCAAGCCTAAGGTCAGGAGCACCGTCGCGCAACACCA
CGAGGCGCTTGTGGGGCATGGCTTCACTCATGCGCATATTGTCGCGCTTTCACAGCACCCTGCGGCGCTT
GGGACGGTGGCTGTCAAATACCAAGATATGATTGCGGCCCTGCCCGAAGCCACGCACGAGGCAATTGTAG
GGGTCGGTAAACAGTGGTCGGGAGCGCGAGCACTTGAGGCGCTGCTGACTGTGGCGGGTGAGCTTAGGGG
GCCTCCGCTCCAGCTCGACACCGGGCAGCTGCTGAAGATCGCGAAGAGAGGGGGAGTAACAGCGGTAGAG
GCAGTGCACGCCTGGCGCAATGCGCTCACCGGGGCCCCCTTGAACCTGACCCCAGACCAGGTAGTCGCAA
TCGCGTCACATGACGGGGGAAAGCAAGCCCTGGAAACCGTGCAAAGGTTGTTGCCGGTCCTTTGTCAAGA
CCACGGCCTTACACCGGAGCAAGTCGTGGCCATTGCATCCCACGACGGTGGCAAACAGGCTCTTGA
