>Addgene plasmid #36844 | TAL2455 | addgene partial sequence | sequence record 48119 | JDS-TALEN-F 5'-TAGGGGTCGGTAAACAGTGG-3'
GTGGCGGGTGAGCTTAGGGGGCCTCCGCTCCAGCTCGACACCGGGCAGCTGCTGAAGATCGCGAAGAGAG
GGGGAGTAACAGCGGTAGAGGCAGTGCACGCCTGGCGCAATGCGCTCACCGGGGCCCCCTTGAACCTGAC
CCCAGACCAGGTAGTCGCAATCGCGTCACATGACGGGGGAAAGCAAGCCCTGGAAACCGTGCAAAGGTTG
TTGCCGGTCCTTTGTCAAGACCACGGCCTTACACCGGAGCAAGTCGTGGCCATTGCATCCCACGACGGTG
GCAAACAGGCTCTTGAGACGGTTCAGAGACTTCTCCCAGTTCTCTGTCAAGCCCACGGGCTGACTCCCGA
TCAAGTTGTAGCGATTGCGAATAACAATGGAGGGAAACAAGCATTGGAGACTGTCCAACGGCTCCTTCCC
GTGTTGTGTCAAGCCCACGGTTTGACGCCTGCACAAGTGGTCGCCATCGCCAACAACAACGGCGGTAAGC
AGGCGCTGGAAACAGTACAGCGCCTGCTGCCTGTACTGTGCCAGGATCATGGACTGACCCCAGACCAGGT
AGTCGCAATCGCGAACAATAATGGGGGAAAGCAAGCCCTGGAAACCGTGCAAAGGTTGTTGCCGGTCCTT
TGTCAAGACCACGGCCTTACACCGGAGCAAGTCGTGGCCATTGCAAGCAACATCGGTGGCAAACAGGCTC
TTGAGACGGTTCAGAGACTTCTCCCAGTTCTCTGTCAAGCCCACGGGCTGACTCCCGATCAAGTTGTAGC
GATTGCGAATAACAATGGAGGGAAACAAGCATTGGAGACTGTCCAACGGCTCCTTCCCGTGTTGTGTCAA
GCCCACGG
