[The description below was written by a language model from this plasmid's Addgene catalogue record.]
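Description:
TAL2455 is a mammalian expression plasmid encoding the right-hand monomer of a TALEN pair directed against the human SIRT6 gene. It is built on the JDS74 backbone (about 6.4 kb without insert), one of a family of TALEN receiving vectors. A roughly 1.6 kb array of TAL effector repeats, produced by FLASH assembly, was inserted between two BsmBI sites that were destroyed during cloning. The plasmid is maintained at high copy in E. coli under ampicillin selection. The record does not describe the replication origin or any mammalian selection marker, and no feature table was supplied.

The repeat array is inserted in frame with elements supplied by the backbone: an N-terminal 3X FLAG tag for detection and a C-terminal wild-type FokI nuclease domain. Expression in mammalian cells is driven by the CMV promoter. The vector type also lists a T7 promoter, which allows in vitro transcription of TALEN mRNA. The use of a BGH reverse sequencing primer suggests a BGH polyadenylation region downstream of the coding sequence, although this is not listed explicitly.

Because FokI cleaves only as a dimer, this construct is meant to be co-delivered with the matching left SIRT6 TALEN. The two monomers then bind adjacent half-sites and introduce a double-strand break in the spacer between them. Repair of that break can yield indel mutations or support homology-directed editing. The depositor gives an 18-nucleotide target site for this monomer. One inconsistency in the record is that the species is listed as human, while the linked Entrez gene entry carries mouse Sirt6 aliases. The depositor also strongly recommends checking the plasmid by diagnostic restriction digest before use.
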