Addgene plasmid #36844: TAL2455
Depositing lab: Keith Joung. Depositing organization: Massachusetts General Hospital. Publication: FLASH assembly of TALENs for high-throughput genome editing. Reyon D, Tsai SQ, Khayter C, Foden JA, Sander JD, Joung JK. Nat Biotechnol. 2012 Apr 8. doi: 10.1038/nbt.2170. PubMed 22484455.
Backbone
  Vector backbone: JDS74
  Backbone manufacturer: Joung lab (Addgene Plasmid # 32288)
  Backbone size w/o insert (bp): 6447
  Vector type: Mammalian, T7 for in vitro mRNA synthesis
Growth in bacteria
  Bacterial resistance: Ampicillin, 100 μg/mL
  Growth temperature: 37°C
  Growth strain: XL1 Blue
  Copy number: High Copy
Gene/Insert
  Gene/Insert name: SIRT6-TALEN_Right (alt name: SIRT6)
  Species: H. sapiens (human)
  Insert size (bp): 1640
  Entrez Gene: Sirt6 (a.k.a. 2810449N18Rik, Sir2l6, mSIRT6)
  Promoter: CMV
  Tag / fusion protein: 3X Flag (N terminal on backbone); WT FOKI (C terminal on backbone)
  Cloning method: Restriction Enzyme; 5′ cloning site BsmBI (destroyed during cloning); 3′ cloning site BsmBI (destroyed during cloning)
  Sequencing primers: 5′ CMV-F; 3′ BGH-rev
Terms and licenses: Academic/Nonprofit Terms; Industry Terms: Not Available to Industry
Depositor comments: Target binding site: TCCGGGAGGCCGCACTTG It is strongly recommended that users perform a diagnostic digest to verify this plasmid prior to use. For example, a double digest of the plasmid with BamHI and KpnI should result in two bands at 2.2kb and 5.9kb.
How to cite: TAL2455 was a gift from Keith Joung (Addgene plasmid # 36844 ; http://n2t.net/addgene:36844 ; RRID:Addgene_36844)
